>Addgene plasmid #221676 | pcDNA4.1-Myc-RNF8 | addgene full sequence | sequence record 442591 | Addgene NGS Result
GTTGGGGTGGGCGAAGAACTCCAGCATGAGATCCCCGCGCTGGAGGATCATCCAGCCGGCGTCCCGGAAA
ACGATTCCGAAGCCCAACCTTTCATAGAAGGCGGCGGTGGAATCGAAATCTCGTAGCACGTGTCAGTCCT
GCTCCTCGGCCACGAAGTGCACGCAGTTGCCGGCCGGGTCGCGCAGGGCGAACTCCCGCCCCCACGGCTG
CTCGCCGATCTCGGTCATGGCCGGCCCGGAGGCGTCCCGGAAGTTCGTGGACACGACCTCCGACCACTCG
GCGTACAGCTCGTCCAGGCCGCGCACCCACACCCAGGCCAGGGTGTTGTCCGGCACCACCTGGTCCTGGA
CCGCGCTGATGAACAGGGTCACGTCGTCCCGGACCACACCGGCGAAGTCGTCCTCCACGAAGTCCCGGGA
GAACCCGAGCCGGTCGGTCCAGAACTCGACCGCTCCGGCGACGTCGCGCGCGGTGAGCACCGGAACGGCA
CTGGTCAACTTGGCCATGGTTTAGTTCCTCACCTTGTCGTATTATACTATGCCGATATACTATGCCGATG
ATTAATTGTCAACACGTGCTGATCAGATCCGAAAATGGATATACAAGCTCCCGGGAGCTTTTTGCAAAAG
CCTAGGCCTCCAAAAAAGCCTCCTCACTACTTCTGGAATAGCTCAGAGGCAGAGGCGGCCTCGGCCTCTG
CATAAATAAAAAAAATTAGTCAGCCATGGGGCGGAGAATGGGCGGAACTGGGCGGAGTTAGGGGCGGGAT
GGGCGGAGTTAGGGGCGGGACTATGGTTGCTGACTAATTGAGATGCATGCTTTGCATACTTCTGCCTGCT
GGGGAGCCTGGGGACTTTCCACACCTGGTTGCTGACTAATTGAGATGCATGCTTTGCATACTTCTGCCTG
CTGGGGAGCCTGGGGACTTTCCACACCCTAACTGACACACATTCCACAGAATTAATTCGCGTTAAATTTT
TGTTAAATCAGCTCATTTTTTAACCAATAGGCCGAAATCGGCAAAATCCCTTATAAATCAAAAGAATAGA
CCGAGATAGGGT
[37 nt withheld, positions 1063-1099]
AAAGAACGTGGACTCCAACGTCAAAGG
[49 nt withheld, positions 1127-1175]
T
[91 nt withheld, positions 1177-1267]
G
[124 nt withheld, positions 1269-1392]
GGGGATACCCCCTAGAGCCCCAGCTGGTTCTTTCCGCCTCAGAAGCCATAGAGCCCACCGCATCCCCAGC
ATGCCTGCTATTGTCTTCCCAATCCTCCCCCTTGCTGTCCTGCCCCACCCCACCCCCCAGAATAGAATGA
CACCTACTCAGACAATGCGATGCAATTTCCTCATTTTATTAGGAAAGGACAGTGGGAGTGGCACCTTCCA
GGGTCAAGGAAGGCACGGGGGAGGGGCAAACAACAGATGGCTGGCAACTAGAAGGCACAGTCGAGGCTGA
TCAGCGGGTTTAAACTCAATGGTGATGGTGATGATGACCGGTATGCATATTCAGATCCTCTTCTGAGATG
AGTTTTTGTTCGAAGGGCCCTCTAGACTCGAGGAACAATCTCTTTGCTTTTCGTTCCCTAATGAGAACAA
TTCGTCGTTCTTTCACTTCTGAGCTCAGATTATTTACCATCTTATTAATGCAATTGTCCAGAACCAAAGA
GTATGTTTTGGACTTAATGTCCTTCCGACAAATGGGGCATTCTATCTTCCGCTTCATCCATTCATTGATA
CAGTAGGAGCAGAAACTGTGGGCACAGTTCAAGGTGACAGCCTCAATGAAGTATTCTGAACAAATAATAC
ATTGGAGCTCATTCTCTAGCACATCATTCATGTGGCTAAGAACTTCTTCCTTCTGTGCTTGCATCTTCTC
CTTCTCTTCCTTGGTCTGCTCTAATTCTTTGTTCTTGGCTTGAATGATTGCTTCAAAGTCCTTCTTGCTG
CGATTTAGCTCTTCCATTAGAGCCCAATGCTCCTGCAGAGCCTGGGCCAGCTGTTGCTTCAGGTCCTTTT
CTCCTTGGGCTATCTCCAAACCCTGAAGATGCTGTTCCTCTTCCTGGAAAGTCTTCTCTAGTTGCTCCAC
TCTTGCCTGCTGCTGAGCCTGCTCTGCACACAGCTGGGACTGTAAGTCCTGAAGTTCCTGCTCCATTTGC
ACAACTTTCTTTGAGTTCCCCTTTTGGGTCTGCTTTTTCACATTCATAACGGCTTCATGTTTTTCCTGCA
TCTGTATTTTGAGCCTCAGAATCCTGGACATGGTCACCTTAAACATCTGTAAGCTTCTCTGAGATGCTGA
AGAGTTTGAGGCTTTCTGCTCATGATGAACCTCTGTGACTTTGGGGAAGCCAGGGTAAATGGGAGCCCCT
GTGGTCTTACTTGGCTCAAGGGCAGTCAACTTAGGATCCAAATTGTCAGAGGGTGTACTGGCCACTTCAC
CTTTCCCCTGTGATTTCACTGGCTGACCAGATTCACAAGACACTTTATTTATTTTGGATTTCAAATTTGA
GGGGCCTTCAGCTCCAGGACCTGCTAATTCATCCAAACTGAATTTCCTTTTAGTTCTCAATTCCTTATTT
TTTTCTATCATTTGGTCATTCTTTGGGGAAAGACAAGGATATATTGTCTCCCAGTCTTCTTCAGTAACTT
CATATTCATACTCCGCATTCTCCTTATTTTCCAGAGGCACTCCAAGTTGGATGTAGTCTCCCTGATGAAT
GGAATAGACCCTTAAAGGTTCCAGACGCGCTCTGTTCAGCCAAACACCATTTAGACTCTTGTTGTCCATA
ATTGTCCATTGGCCCTCAGGATTCTGCTTCAAAACACAGTGGTTTCGAGAAATCATCAGGGGGCAGATTT
TTGATACCAGTTGGTATGTGACACCAAATCCTCGTCCTACAGTCACCTCGCACCCATCTTCCAGCAGCAG
CCACCCGGCGCTCATCCCCACCCGCCGCAGGCACCAGCTCCGGCCACCGGCGCGGTCTCCTGTGACGAAG
AAGCCGGGCTCCCCCATGAATTCCACCACACTGGACTAGTGGATCCGAGCTCGGTACCAAGCTTAAGTTT
AAACGCTAGAGTCCGGAGGCTGGATCGGTCCCGGTGTCTTCTATGGAGGTCAAAACAGCGTGGATGGCGT
CTCCAGGCGATCTGACGGTTCACTAAACGAGCTCGTCGACGATCTCTATCACTGATAGGGAGATCTCTAT
CACTGATAGGGAGAGCTCTGCTTATATAGACCTCCCACCGTACACGCCTACCGCCCATTTGCGTCAATGG
GGCGGAGTTGTTACGACATTTTGGAAAGTCCCGTTGATTTTGGTGCCAAAACAAACTCCCATTGACGTCA
ATGGGGTGGAGACTTGGAAATCCCCGTGAGTCAAACCGCTATCCACGCCCATTGATGTACTGCCAAAACC
GCATCACCATGGTAATAGCGATGACTAATACGTAGATGTACTGCCAAGTAGGAAAGTCCCATAAGGTCAT
GTACTGGGCATAATGCCAGGCGGGCCATTTACCGTCATTGACGTCAATAGGGGGCGTACTTGGCATATGA
TACACTTGATGTACTGCCAAGTGGGCAGTTTACCGTAAATACTCCACCCATTGACGTCAATGGAAAGTCC
CTATTGGCGTTACTATGGGAACATACGTCATTATTGACGTCAATGGGCGGGGGTCGTTGGGCGGTCAGCC
AGGCGGGCCATTTACCGTAAGTTATGTAACGCGGAACTCCATATATGGGCTATGAACTAATGACCCCGTA
ATTGATTACTATTAATAACTAGTCAATAATCAATGTCAACGCGTATATCTGGCCCGTACATCGCGAAGCA
GCGCAAAACGCCTAACCCTAAGCAGATTCTTCATGCAATTGTCGGTCAAGCCTTGCCTTGTTGTAGCTTA
AATTTTGCTCGCGCACTACTCAGCGACCTCCAACACACAAGCAGGGAGCAGATACTGGCTTAACTATGCG
GCATCAGAGCAGATTGTACTGAGAGTGCACCATAGGGGATCGGGAGATCTCCCGATCCGTCGACGTCAGG
TGGCACTTTTCGGGGAAATGTGCGCGGAACCCCTATTTGTTTATTTTTCTAAATACATTCAAATATGTAT
CCGCTCATGAGACAATAACCCTGATAAATGCTTCAATAATATTGAAAAAGGAAGAGTATGAGTATTCAAC
ATTTCCGTGTCGCCCTTATTCCCTTTTTTGCGGCATTTTGCCTTCCTGTTTTTGCTCACCCAGAAACGCT
GGTGAAAGTAAAAGATGCTGAAGATCAGTTGGGTGCACGAGTGGGTTACATCGAACTGGATCTCAACAGC
GGTAAGATCCTTGAGAGTTTTCGCCCCGAAGAACGTTTTCCAATGATGAGCACTTTTAAAGTTCTGCTAT
GTGGCGCGGTATTATCCCGTATTGACGCCGGGCAAGAGCAACTCGGTCGCCGCATACACTATTCTCAGAA
TGACTTGGTTGAGTACTCACCAGTCACAGAAAAGCATCTTACGGATGGCATGACAGTAAGAGAATTATGC
AGTGCTGCCATAACCATGAGTGATAACACTGCGGCCAACTTACTTCTGACAACGATCGGAGGACCGAAGG
AGCTAACCGCTTTTTTGCACAACATGGGGGATCATGTAACTCGCCTTGATCGTTGGGAACCGGAGCTGAA
TGAAGCCATACCAAACGACGAGCGTGACACCACGATGCCTGTAGCAATGGCAACAACGTTGCGCAAACTA
TTAACTGGCGAACTACTTACTCTAGCTTCCCGGCAACAATTAATAGACTGGATGGAGGCGGATAAAGTTG
CAGGACCACTTCTGCGCTCGGCCCTTCCGGCTGGCTGGTTTATTGCTGATAAATCTGGAGCCGGTGAGCG
TGGGTCTCGCGGTATCATTGCAGCACTGGGGCCAGATGGTAAGCCCTCCCGTATCGTAGTTATCTACACG
ACGGGGAGTCAGGCAACTATGGATGAACGAAATAGACAGATCGCTGAGATAGGTGCCTCACTGATTAAGC
ATTGGTAACTGTCAGACCAAGTTTACTCATATATACTTTAGATTGATTTAAAACTTCATTTTTAATTTAA
AAGGATCTAGGTGAAGATCCTTTTTGATAATCTCATGACCAAAATCCCTTAACGTGAGTTTTCGTTCCAC
TGAGCGTCAGACCCCGTAGAAAAGATCAAAGGATCTTCTTGAGATCCTTTTTTTCTGCGCGTAATCTGCT
GCTTGCAAACAAAAAAACCACCGCTACCAGCGGTGGTTTGTTTGCCGGATCAAGAGCTACCAACTCTTTT
TCCGAAGGTAACTGGCTTCAGCAGAGCGCAGATACCAAATACTGTTCTTCTAGTGTAGCCGTAGTTAGGC
CACCACTTCAAGAACTCTGTAGCACCGCCTACATACCTCGCTCTGCTAATCCTGTTACCAGTGGCTGCTG
CCAGTGGCGATAAGTCGTGTCTTACCGGGTTGGACTCAAGACGATAGTTACCGGATAAGGCGCAGCGGTC
GGGCTGAACGGGGGGTTCGTGCACACAGCCCAGCTTGGAGCGAACGACCTACACCGAACTGAGATACCTA
CAGCGTGAGCTATGAGAAAGCGCCACGCTTCCCGAAGGGAGAAAGGCGGACAGGTATCCGGTAAGCGGCA
GGGTCGGAACAGGAGAGCGCACGAGGGAGCTTCCAGGGGGAAACGCCTGGTATCTTTATAGTCCTGTCGG
GTTTCGCCACCTCTGACTTGAGCGTCGATTTTTGTGATGCTCGTCAGGGGGGCGGAGCCTATGGAAAAAC
GCCAGCAACGCGGCCTTTTTACGGTTCCTGGCCTTTTGCTGGCCTTTTGCTCACATGTTCTTTCCTGCGT
TATCCCCTGATTCTGTGGATAACCGTATTACCGCCTTTGAGTGAGCTGATACCGCTCGCCGCAGCCGAAC
GACCGAGCGCAGCGAGTCAGTGAGCGAGGAAGCGGAAGAGCGCCCAATACGCAAACCGCCTCTCCCCGCG
CGTTGGCCGATTCATTAATGCAGCTGGCACGACAGGTTTCCCGACTGGAAAGCGGGCAGTGAGCGCAACG
CAATTAATGTGAGTTAGCTCACTCATTAGGCACCCCAGGCTTTACACTTTATGCTTCCGGCTCGTATGTT
GTGTGGAATTGTGAGCGGATAACAATTTCACACAGGAAACAGCTATGACCATGATTACGCCAAGCTCTAG
CTAGAGGTCGACGGTATACAGACATGATAAGATACATTGATGAGTTTGGACAAACCACAACTAGAATGCA
GTGAAAAAAATGCTTTATTTGTGAAATTTGTGATGCTATTGCTTTATTTGTAACCATTATAAGCTGCAAT
AAACAA
Features (pLannotate 1.2.2; 22 found; start..end, strand, type, name):
    133..507     -  CDS            BleoR: antibiotic-binding protein; Sh ble from Streptoalloteichus hindustanus; confers resistance to bleomycin, phleomycin, and Zeocin™
    526..573     -  promoter       EM7 promoter: synthetic bacterial promoter&nbsp
    621..950     -  promoter       SV40 promoter: SV40 enhancer and early promoter
    964..1392    -  rep_origin     f1 ori (sequence partly withheld): f1 bacteriophage origin of replication; arrow indicates direction of (+) strand synthesis
   1413..1434    -  promoter       SV40 promoter (fragment): SV40 enhancer and early promoter
   1438..1662    -  polyA_signal   bGH poly(A) signal: bovine growth hormone polyadenylation signal
   1775..3229    -  CDS            RNF8: RNF8_HUMAN - Also known as KIAA0646. Experimental evidence at protein level: Swiss-Prot protein existence level 1. E3 ubiquitin-protein ligase that plays a key role in DNA damage signaling via 2 distinct roles: by mediating the 'Lys-63'-linked ubiquitination of histones H2A and H2AX and promoting the recruitment of DNA repair proteins at double-strand breaks (DSBs) sites, and by catalyzing 'Lys-48'-linked ubiquitination to remove target proteins from DNA damage sites. Following DNA DSBs, it is recruited to the sites of damage by ATM-phosphorylated MDC1 and catalyzes the 'Lys-63'-linked ubiquit
   3353..3386    -  promoter       TRE3GV promoter (fragment): 3rd-generation Tet-responsive promoter that can be activated by binding of Tet-On® 3G, optimized for retroviral and lentiviral vectors
   3394..3413    -  promoter       PLtetO-1 promoter (fragment): modified phage lambda PL promoter with tet operator sites (Lutz and Bujard, 1997)
   3415..3434    -  promoter       PLtetO-1 promoter (fragment): modified phage lambda PL promoter with tet operator sites (Lutz and Bujard, 1997)
   3436..3639    -  promoter       CMV promoter: human cytomegalovirus (CMV) immediate early promoter
   3640..4019    -  enhancer       CMV enhancer: human cytomegalovirus immediate early enhancer
   4174..4226    +  misc_feature   bom (fragment): basis of mobility region from pBR322
   4285..4389    +  promoter       AmpR promoter: bla
   4390..5250    +  CDS            AmpR: β-lactamase; bla; confers resistance to ampicillin, carbenicillin, and related antibiotics
   5421..6009    +  rep_origin     ori: high-copy-number ColE1/pMB1/pBR322/pUC origin of replication
   6192..6284    +  CDS            lacI (fragment): lac repressor; lacI; The lac repressor binds to the lac operator to inhibit transcription in E. coli. This inhibition can be relieved by adding lactose or isopropyl-β-D-thiogalactopyranoside (IPTG).
   6297..6318    +  protein_bind   CAP binding site: CAP binding activates transcription in the presence of cAMP. E. coli catabolite activator protein
   6333..6363    +  promoter       lac promoter: promoter for the E. coli lac operon
   6371..6387    +  protein_bind   lac operator: The lac repressor binds to the lac operator to inhibit transcription in E. coli. This inhibition can be relieved by adding lactose or isopropyl-β-D-thiogalactopyranoside (IPTG). lac repressor encoded by lacI
   6460..3       -  polyA_signal   SV40 poly(A) signal (across the origin): SV40 polyadenylation signal
   6576..123     -  CDS            ble (fragment) (across the origin): BLE_KLEPN - Experimental evidence at protein level: Swiss-Prot protein existence level 1. Binding protein with a strong affinity to the bleomycin family of antibiotics. Binds to CL990; an antimitotic-antibiotic compound. From Klebsiella pneumoniae.
