[The description below was written by a language model from this plasmid's Addgene catalogue record and pLannotate feature annotations shown in this document.]
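Description:
pcDNA4.1-Myc-RNF8 is a mammalian expression plasmid of about 6.6 kb, built on the pcDNA4.1/TO/myc-HisA backbone, for producing Myc-tagged human RNF8. It is propagated in E. coli as a high-copy plasmid through a ColE1/pUC-type origin and selected with ampicillin via the bla gene. An f1 origin is also present, along with remnants of lac regulatory sequence (lacI fragment, CAP site, lac promoter and operator) and a bom fragment that belong to the backbone rather than the expression unit. For selection in mammalian cells, the vector carries the Sh ble gene, conferring Zeocin/bleomycin resistance. This gene is driven by the SV40 early promoter, with the bacterial EM7 promoter alongside it, and is followed by an SV40 polyadenylation signal.

The RNF8 coding sequence was inserted between EcoRI and XhoI sites and sits downstream of the CMV immediate-early enhancer and promoter, with the bovine growth hormone polyadenylation signal terminating the transcript. Short tet operator matches lie between the CMV promoter and the insert, as expected for a "TO" backbone. In cells expressing the Tet repressor, these operators would make expression tetracycline-inducible, while in ordinary cells the promoter should behave constitutively. The Myc tag named in the title is not annotated in the feature table, so its position relative to RNF8 cannot be confirmed from the record. There is unannotated sequence on both sides of the coding region.

RNF8 is an E3 ubiquitin ligase known for its role in DNA damage signalling at double-strand breaks. The associated publication concerns an RNF8-MAD2 complex scaffolded by CAMK2D in the glioma mitotic checkpoint, so the epitope-tagged protein would suit detection and interaction studies.
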