Addgene plasmid #221676: pcDNA4.1-Myc-RNF8
Purpose: Mammalian expression of Myc-tagged human RNF8
Depositing lab: Derrick Sek Tong Ong. Depositing organization: National University of Singapore. Publication: CAMK2D serves as a molecular scaffold for RNF8-MAD2 complex to induce mitotic checkpoint in glioma. Chuah YH, Tay EXY, Grinchuk OV, Yoon J, Feng J, Kannan S, Robert M, Jakhar R, Liang Y, Lee BWL, Wang LC, Lim YT, Zhao T, Sobota RM, Lu G, Low BC, Crasta KC, Verma CS, Lin Z, Ong DST. Cell Death Differ. 2023 Aug;30(8):1973-1987. doi: 10.1038/s41418-023-01192-3. Epub 2023 Jul 19. PubMed 37468549.
Backbone
  Vector backbone: pcDNA4.1/TO/myc-HisA
  Vector type: Mammalian Expression
Growth in bacteria
  Bacterial resistance: Ampicillin, 100 μg/mL
  Growth temperature: 37°C
  Growth strain: DH5alpha
  Copy number: High Copy
Gene/Insert
  Gene/Insert name: RNF8
  Species: H. sapiens (human)
  Entrez Gene: RNF8 (a.k.a. hRNF8)
  Cloning method: Restriction Enzyme; 5′ cloning site EcoRI (unknown if destroyed); 3′ cloning site XhoI (unknown if destroyed)
Terms and licenses: Academic/Nonprofit Terms; Industry Terms: Not Available to Industry
How to cite: pcDNA4.1-Myc-RNF8 was a gift from Derrick Sek Tong Ong (Addgene plasmid # 221676 ; http://n2t.net/addgene:221676 ; RRID:Addgene_221676)
